>Addgene plasmid #100741 | SH4-FRB-mRFP | addgene full sequence | sequence record 194007 | Addgene NGS Result
GTTATTAATAGTAATCAATTACGGGGTCATTAGTTCATAGCCCATATATGGAGTTCCGCGTTACATAACT
TACGGTAAATGGCCCGCCTGGCTGACCGCCCAACGACCCCCGCCCATTGACGTCAATAATGACGTATGTT
CCCATAGTAACGCCAATAGGGACTTTCCATTGACGTCAATGGGTGGAGTATTTACGGTAAACTGCCCACT
TGGCAGTACATCAAGTGTATCATATGCCAAGTACGCCCCCTATTGACGTCAATGACGGTAAATGGCCCGC
CTGGCATTATGCCCAGTACATGACCTTATGGGACTTTCCTACTTGGCAGTACATCTACGTATTAGTCATC
GCTATTACCATGGTGATGCGGTTTTGGCAGTACATCAATGGGCGTGGATAGCGGTTTGACTCACGGGGAT
TTCCAAGTCTCCACCCCATTGACGTCAATGGGAGTTTGTTTTGGCACCAAAATCAACGGGACTTTCCAAA
ATGTCGTAACAACTCCGCCCCATTGACGCAAATGGGCGGTAGGCGTGTACGGTGGGAGGTCTATATAAGC
AGAGCTGGTTTAGTGAACCGTCAGATCCGCTAGCACCATGGGCTGTGTGCAATGTAAGGATAAAGAAGCA
ACAAAACTGACGGAGGATCCCACCAGATCTGCGAATTCAGGTGCTGGTGCTGGTGCTGGTGCTATCCTAT
CTAGAATCCTCTGGCATGAGATGTGGCATGAAGGCCTGGAAGAGGCATCTCGTTTGTACTTTGGGGAAAG
GAACGTGAAAGGCATGTTTGAGGTGCTGGAGCCCTTGCATGCTATGATGGAACGGGGCCCCCAGACTCTG
AAGGAAACATCCTTTAATCAGGCCTATGGTCGAGATTTAATGGAGGCCCAAGAGTGGTGCAGGAAGTACA
TGAAATCAGGGAATGTCAAGGACCTCACCCAAGCCTGGGACCTCTATTATCATGTGTTCCGACGAATCTC
AAAGACTAGTTATCCGTACGACGTACCAGACTACGCACCGGTCGCCACCATGGCCTCCTCCGAGGACGTC
ATCAAGGAGTTCATGCGCTTCAAGGTGCGCATGGAGGGCTCCGTGAACGGCCACGAGTTCGAGATCGAGG
GCGAGGGCGAGGGCCGCCCCTACGAGGGCACCCAGACCGCCAAGCTGAAGGTGACCAAGGGCGGCCCCCT
GCCCTTCGCCTGGGACATCCTGTCCCCTCAGTTCCAGTACGGCTCCAAGGCCTACGTGAAGCACCCCGCC
GACATCCCCGACTACTTGAAGCTGTCCTTCCCCGAGGGCTTCAAGTGGGAGCGCGTGATGAACTTCGAGG
ACGGCGGCGTGGTGACCGTGACCCAGGACTCCTCCCTGCAGGACGGCGAGTTCATCTACAAGGTGAAGCT
GCGCGGCACCAACTTCCCCTCCGACGGCCCCGTAATGCAGAAGAAGACCATGGGCTGGGAGGCCTCCACC
GAGCGGATGTACCCCGAGGACGGCGCCCTGAAGGGCGAGATCAAGATGAGGCTGAAGCTGAAGGACGGCG
GCCACTACGACGCCGAGGTCAAGACCACCTACATGGCCAAGAAGCCCGTGCAGCTGCCCGGCGCCTACAA
GACCGACATCAAGCTGGACATCACCTCCCACAACGAGGACTACACCATCGTGGAACAGTACGAGCGCGCC
GAGGGCCGCCACTCCACCGGCGCCTCCGGACTCAGATCTCGAAGCGCGGCCGCGACTCTAGATCATAATC
AGCCATACCACATTTGTAGAGGTTTTACTTGCTTTAAAAAACCTCCCACACCTCCCCCTGAACCTGAAAC
ATAAAATGAATGCAATTGTTGTTGTTAACTTGTTTATTGCAGCTTATAATGGTTACAAATAAAGCAATAG
CATCACAAATTTCACAAATAAAGCATTTTTTTCACTGCATTCTAGTTGTGGTTTGTCCAAACTCATCAAT
GTATCTTAAGGCGTAAATTGTAAGCGTTAATATTTTGTTAAAATTCGCGTTAAATTTTTGTTAAATCAGC
TCATTTTTTAACCAATAGGCCGAAATCGGCAAAATCCCTTATAAATCAAAAGAATAGACCGAGATAGGGT
[37 nt withheld, positions 2101-2137]
AAAGAACGTGGACTCCAACGTCAAAGG
[49 nt withheld, positions 2165-2213]
T
[91 nt withheld, positions 2215-2305]
G
[124 nt withheld, positions 2307-2430]
CAGGTGGCACTTTTCGGGGAAATGTGCGCGGAACCCCTATTTGTTTATTTTTCTAAATACATTCAAATAT
GTATCCGCTCATGAGACAATAACCCTGATAAATGCTTCAATAATATTGAAAAAGGAAGAGTCCTGAGGCG
GAAAGAACCAGCTGTGGAATGTGTGTCAGTTAGGGTGTGGAAAGTCCCCAGGCTCCCCAGCAGGCAGAAG
TATGCAAAGCATGCATCTCAATTAGTCAGCAACCAGGTGTGGAAAGTCCCCAGGCTCCCCAGCAGGCAGA
AGTATGCAAAGCATGCATCTCAATTAGTCAGCAACCATAGTCCCGCCCCTAACTCCGCCCATCCCGCCCC
TAACTCCGCCCAGTTCCGCCCATTCTCCGCCCCATGGCTGACTAATTTTTTTTATTTATGCAGAGGCCGA
GGCCGCCTCGGCCTCTGAGCTATTCCAGAAGTAGTGAGGAGGCTTTTTTGGAGGCCTAGGCTTTTGCAAA
GATCGATCAAGAGACAGGATGAGGATCGTTTCGCATGATTGAACAAGATGGATTGCACGCAGGTTCTCCG
GCCGCTTGGGTGGAGAGGCTATTCGGCTATGACTGGGCACAACAGACAATCGGCTGCTCTGATGCCGCCG
TGTTCCGGCTGTCAGCGCAGGGGCGCCCGGTTCTTTTTGTCAAGACCGACCTGTCCGGTGCCCTGAATGA
ACTGCAAGACGAGGCAGCGCGGCTATCGTGGCTGGCCACGACGGGCGTTCCTTGCGCAGCTGTGCTCGAC
GTTGTCACTGAAGCGGGAAGGGACTGGCTGCTATTGGGCGAAGTGCCGGGGCAGGATCTCCTGTCATCTC
ACCTTGCTCCTGCCGAGAAAGTATCCATCATGGCTGATGCAATGCGGCGGCTGCATACGCTTGATCCGGC
TACCTGCCCATTCGACCACCAAGCGAAACATCGCATCGAGCGAGCACGTACTCGGATGGAAGCCGGTCTT
GTCGATCAGGATGATCTGGACGAAGAGCATCAGGGGCTCGCGCCAGCCGAACTGTTCGCCAGGCTCAAGG
CGAGCATGCCCGACGGCGAGGATCTCGTCGTGACCCATGGCGATGCCTGCTTGCCGAATATCATGGTGGA
AAATGGCCGCTTTTCTGGATTCATCGACTGTGGCCGGCTGGGTGTGGCGGACCGCTATCAGGACATAGCG
TTGGCTACCCGTGATATTGCTGAAGAGCTTGGCGGCGAATGGGCTGACCGCTTCCTCGTGCTTTACGGTA
TCGCCGCTCCCGATTCGCAGCGCATCGCCTTCTATCGCCTTCTTGACGAGTTCTTCTGAGCGGGACTCTG
GGGTTCGAAATGACCGACCAAGCGACGCCCAACCTGCCATCACGAGATTTCGATTCCACCGCCGCCTTCT
ATGAAAGGTTGGGCTTCGGAATCGTTTTCCGGGACGCCGGCTGGATGATCCTCCAGCGCGGGGATCTCAT
GCTGGAGTTCTTCGCCCACCCTAGGGGGAGGCTAACTGAAACACGGAAGGAGACAATACCGGAAGGAACC
CGCGCTATGACGGCAATAAAAAGACAGAATAAAACGCACGGTGTTGGGTCGTTTGTTCATAAACGCGGGG
TTCGGTCCCAGGGCTGGCACTCTGTCGATACCCCACCGAGACCCCATTGGGGCCAATACGCCCGCGTTTC
TTCCTTTTCCCCACCCCACCCCCCAAGTTCGGGTGAAGGCCCAGGGCTCGCAGCCAACGTCGGGGCGGCA
GGCCCTGCCATAGCCTCAGGTTACTCATATATACTTTAGATTGATTTAAAACTTCATTTTTAATTTAAAA
GGATCTAGGTGAAGATCCTTTTTGATAATCTCATGACCAAAATCCCTTAACGTGAGTTTTCGTTCCACTG
AGCGTCAGACCCCGTAGAAAAGATCAAAGGATCTTCTTGAGATCCTTTTTTTCTGCGCGTAATCTGCTGC
TTGCAAACAAAAAAACCACCGCTACCAGCGGTGGTTTGTTTGCCGGATCAAGAGCTACCAACTCTTTTTC
CGAAGGTAACTGGCTTCAGCAGAGCGCAGATACCAAATACTGTTCTTCTAGTGTAGCCGTAGTTAGGCCA
CCACTTCAAGAACTCTGTAGCACCGCCTACATACCTCGCTCTGCTAATCCTGTTACCAGTGGCTGCTGCC
AGTGGCGATAAGTCGTGTCTTACCGGGTTGGACTCAAGACGATAGTTACCGGATAAGGCGCAGCGGTCGG
GCTGAACGGGGGGTTCGTGCACACAGCCCAGCTTGGAGCGAACGACCTACACCGAACTGAGATACCTACA
GCGTGAGCTATGAGAAAGCGCCACGCTTCCCGAAGGGAGAAAGGCGGACAGGTATCCGGTAAGCGGCAGG
GTCGGAACAGGAGAGCGCACGAGGGAGCTTCCAGGGGGAAACGCCTGGTATCTTTATAGTCCTGTCGGGT
TTCGCCACCTCTGACTTGAGCGTCGATTTTTGTGATGCTCGTCAGGGGGGCGGAGCCTATGGAAAAACGC
CAGCAACGCGGCCTTTTTACGGTTCCTGGCCTTTTGCTGGCCTTTTGCTCACATGTTCTTTCCTGCGTTA
TCCCCTGATTCTGTGGATAACCGTATTACCGCCATGCATTA
Features (pLannotate 1.2.2; 16 found; start..end, strand, type, name):
     59..362     +  enhancer       CMV enhancer: human cytomegalovirus immediate early enhancer
    363..566     +  promoter       CMV promoter: human cytomegalovirus (CMV) immediate early promoter
    598..675     +  CDS            fyn (fragment): FYN_XIPHE - Experimental evidence at transcript level: Swiss-Prot protein existence level 2. Tyrosine-protein kinase implicated in the control of cell growth. Plays a role in the regulation of intracellular calcium levels. Required in brain development and mature brain function with important roles in the regulation of axon growth, axon guidance, and neurite extension (By similarity). From Xiphophorus helleri (Green swordtail).
    706..984     +  CDS            FRB: FKBP-rapamycin binding domain of human FRAP
   1030..1704    +  CDS            mRFP1: mRFP1 is a basic (constitutively fluorescent) red fluorescent protein published in 2002, derived from Discosoma sp.. It is reported to be a somewhat slowly-maturing monomer with low acid sensitivity.
   1705..1722    +  misc_feature   MCS (fragment): multiple cloning site
   1741..1824    +  CDS            large T antigen (fragment): large T antigen from SV40 (simian virus 40)
   1847..1968    +  polyA_signal   SV40 poly(A) signal: SV40 polyadenylation signal
   2002..2430    -  rep_origin     f1 ori (sequence partly withheld): f1 bacteriophage origin of replication; arrow indicates direction of (+) strand synthesis
   2457..2561    +  promoter       AmpR promoter: bla
   2563..2920    +  promoter       SV40 promoter: SV40 enhancer and early promoter
   2955..3749    +  CDS            NeoR/KanR: aminoglycoside phosphotransferase from Tn5; aph(3')-II (or nptII); confers resistance to neomycin, kanamycin, and G418 (Geneticin®)
   3770..3922    +  CDS            ble (fragment): BLE_KLEPN - Experimental evidence at protein level: Swiss-Prot protein existence level 1. Binding protein with a strong affinity to the bleomycin family of antibiotics. Binds to CL990; an antimitotic-antibiotic compound. From Klebsiella pneumoniae.
   3981..4028    +  polyA_signal   HSV TK poly(A) signal: herpes simplex virus thymidine kinase polyadenylation signal (Cole and Stacy, 1985)
   4119..4135    -  polyA_signal   bGH poly(A) signal (fragment): bovine growth hormone polyadenylation signal
   4357..4945    +  rep_origin     ori: high-copy-number ColE1/pMB1/pBR322/pUC origin of replication
