[The description below was written by a language model from this plasmid's Addgene catalogue record and pLannotate feature annotations shown in this document.]
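Description:
SH4-FRB-mRFP is a mammalian expression plasmid of about 5.1 kb built on the pEGFP-C1 backbone, in which the original fluorescent protein coding region has been replaced by a three-part fusion. The human cytomegalovirus immediate early enhancer and promoter drive an open reading frame that begins with a short fragment of the tyrosine kinase Fyn, limited to its SH4 domain. This is followed by FRB, the FKBP-rapamycin binding domain of human FRAP, and then the monomeric red fluorescent protein mRFP1. An SV40 polyadenylation signal terminates the transcript. The SH4 domain is the N-terminal, lipid-modified membrane-targeting region of Src-family kinases, so it would be expected to tether the fusion to the plasma membrane, while mRFP1 lets its localisation be followed by microscopy. The automated annotation matched the Fyn fragment to a swordtail fish orthologue, but the catalogue entry does not state the species of origin.

The plasmid replicates in E. coli from a high-copy ColE1/pUC-type origin and also carries an f1 origin. A single Tn5 NeoR/KanR gene sits behind tandem bacterial (bla-type) and SV40 early promoters and is followed by an HSV TK polyadenylation signal. It confers kanamycin resistance in bacteria and allows G418 selection in mammalian cells. The short ble, bGH poly(A) and large T antigen fragments in the feature table appear to be backbone remnants rather than functional parts.

The stated purpose is to supply a plasma membrane "anchor" for "hot-wiring" clathrin-mediated endocytosis. FRB heterodimerises with FKBP in the presence of rapamycin, so the anchor would presumably be paired with a separate FKBP-tagged partner, which is not described in this record, to recruit that partner to the membrane on demand.
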