Addgene plasmid #100741: SH4-FRB-mRFP
Purpose: To express a plasma membrane "anchor" in mammalian cells to hot-wire endocytosis
Depositing lab: Stephen Royle. Depositing organization: University of Warwick. Publication: New tools for "hot-wiring" clathrin-mediated endocytosis with temporal and spatial precision. Wood LA, Larocque G, Clarke NI, Sarkar S, Royle SJ. J Cell Biol. 2017 Sep 27. pii: jcb.201702188. doi: 10.1083/jcb.201702188. PubMed 28954824.
Backbone
  Vector backbone: pEGFP-C1
  Vector type: Mammalian Expression
  Selectable markers: Neomycin (select with G418)
Growth in bacteria
  Bacterial resistance: Kanamycin, 50 μg/mL
  Growth temperature: 37°C
  Growth strain: DH5alpha
  Copy number: High Copy
Gene/Insert
  Gene/Insert name: Fyn (alt name: Tyrosine-protein kinase Fyn)
  Mutation: SH4 domain only
  Promoter: CMV
  Tag / fusion protein: FRB (C terminal on insert); mRFP (C terminal on insert)
  Cloning method: Restriction Enzyme; 5′ cloning site EcoRI (unknown if destroyed); 3′ cloning site NheI (unknown if destroyed)
  Sequencing primers: 5′ CMV Forward
Terms and licenses: Academic/Nonprofit Terms; Industry Terms: Not Available to Industry
How to cite: SH4-FRB-mRFP was a gift from Stephen Royle (Addgene plasmid # 100741 ; http://n2t.net/addgene:100741 ; RRID:Addgene_100741)
